>Addgene plasmid #157843 | ND4-DdCBE-right side TALE | addgene full sequence | sequence record 307672 | Addgene NGS Result
GACGGATCGGGAGATCTCCCGATCCCCTATGGTGCACTCTCAGTACAATCTGCTCTGATGCCGCATAGTT
AAGCCAGTATCTGCTCCCTGCTTGTGTGTTGGAGGTCGCTGAGTAGTGCGCGAGCAAAATTTAAGCTACA
ACAAGGCAAGGCTTGACCGACAATTGCATGAAGAATCTGCTTAGGGTTAGGCGTTTTGCGCTGCTTCGCG
ATGTACGGGCCAGATATACGCGTTGACATTGATTATTGACTAGTTATTAATAGTAATCAATTACGGGGTC
ATTAGTTCATAGCCCATATATGGAGTTCCGCGTTACATAACTTACGGTAAATGGCCCGCCTGGCTGACCG
CCCAACGACCCCCGCCCATTGACGTCAATAATGACGTATGTTCCCATAGTAACGCCAATAGGGACTTTCC
ATTGACGTCAATGGGTGGAGTATTTACGGTAAACTGCCCACTTGGCAGTACATCAAGTGTATCATATGCC
AAGTACGCCCCCTATTGACGTCAATGACGGTAAATGGCCCGCCTGGCATTATGCCCAGTACATGACCTTA
TGGGACTTTCCTACTTGGCAGTACATCTACGTATTAGTCATCGCTATTACCATGGTGATGCGGTTTTGGC
AGTACATCAATGGGCGTGGATAGCGGTTTGACTCACGGGGATTTCCAAGTCTCCACCCCATTGACGTCAA
TGGGAGTTTGTTTTGGCACCAAAATCAACGGGACTTTCCAAAATGTCGTAACAACTCCGCCCCATTGACG
CAAATGGGCGGTAGGCGTGTACGGTGGGAGGTCTATATAAGCAGAGCTCTCTGGCTAACTAGAGAACCCA
CTGCTTACTGGCTTATCGAAATTAATACGACTCACTATAGGGAGACCCAAGCTGGCTAGCACCATGGCCT
CCGTTCTGACCCCGCTGCTGCTGCGTGGCCTGACCGGCTCCGCTCGTCGTCTGCCAGTTCCGCGTGCGAA
AATCCATTCCCTGGACTACAAAGACCATGACGGTGATTATAAAGATCATGACATCGATTACAAGGATGAC
GATGACAAGATGGACATCGCGGATCTGCGTACCCTGGGTTACAGCCAGCAGCAGCAGGAGAAGATCAAGC
CAAAGGTGCGCAGCACCGTGGCCCAGCACCATGAAGCTCTGGTGGGTCACGGCTTCACCCACGCGCACAT
CGTGGCTCTGAGCCAGCACCCAGCCGCGCTGGGTACCGTGGCCGTGAAATATCAGGACATGATTGCTGCC
CTGCCAGAGGCTACCCATGAAGCGATTGTGGGTGTGGGCAAGCAGTGGAGCGGTGCTCGTGCGCTGGAGG
CCCTGCTGACCGTGGCCGGTGAACTGCGTGGCCCGCCGCTGCAGCTGGATACCGGCCAGCTGCTGAAAAT
CGCGAAACGTGGCGGTGTGACCGCTGTGGAAGCTGTGCATGCCTGGCGTAATGCTCTGACCGGTGCCCCG
CTGAACCTGACCCCGGAACAAGTGGTTGCGATTGCGTCCCATGATGGTGGTAAACAAGCCCTGGAGACCG
TTCAAGCTCTGCTGCCAGTGCTGTGCCAGGCTCATGGTCTGACCCCGCAGCAGGTGGTGGCTATTGCCAG
CCATGATGGCGGCAAGCAGGCTCTGGAGACCGTGCAGCGTCTGCTGCCGGTGCTGTGCCAAGCCCATGGC
CTGACCCCGCAGCAAGTTGTGGCTATTGCCAGCAACGGCGGTGGCAAACAGGCGCTGGAAACCGTGCAGC
GCCTGTTACCGGTGCTGTGCCAAGCGCATGGTCTGACCCCGGAGCAGGTGGTGGCCATCGCTAGCAACAA
CGGTGGCAAGCAGGCCCTGGAAACCGTGCAGGCGCTGTTGCCGGTGCTGTGCCAGGCCCATGGCTTAACC
CCGGAACAAGTGGTGGCCATTGCGAGCAATGGTGGCGGTAAACAGGCTCTGGAAACCGTGCAGGCCCTGC
TTCCGGTGCTGTGCCAGGCCCATGGGCTGACCCCGGAACAAGTTGTGGCTATCGCCAGCAACATCGGCGG
CAAGCAGGCGCTGGAGACCGTTCAGGCTCTGTTACCGGTGCTGTGCCAGGCGCATGGCCTGACCCCGGAA
CAGGTGGTGGCGATCGCTAGCAACATTGGCGGTAAACAGGCCCTGGAGACCGTTCAGCGCCTGCTCCCGG
TGCTGTGCCAGGCCCATGGTCTGACCCCGGAACAGGTTGTTGCTATTGCCAGCAACAACGGCGGCAAGCA
GGCCCTGGAGACCGTGCAGGCGCTGCTACCGGTGCTGTGCCAGGCCCATGGACTGACCCCGGAGCAGGTT
GTGGCCATCGCGTCCAATGGCGGTGGCAAACAGGCTCTGGAGACCGTTCAGCGTCTGTTACCGGTGCTGT
GCCAGGCACATGGCCTGACCCCGGAGCAAGTTGTTGCCATCGCTAGCAACATTGGTGGCAAGCAGGCGCT
GGAAACCGTTCAGCGCCTGCTACCGGTGCTGTGCCAGGCTCATGGCTTAACCCCGGAGCAGGTTGTCGCC
ATTGCCAGCAACAATGGTGGCAAACAGGCTCTGGAAACTGTGCAGGCCCTGCTACCGGTGCTGTGCCAGG
CCCATGGGTTAACCCCGGAACAGGTTGTGGCCATTGCCTCCAATAACGGTGGCAAGCAGGCGCTGGAAAC
GGTGCAGGCTCTGCTTCCGGTGCTGTGCCAGGCTCATGGGCTGACCCCGGAGCAAGTGGTTGCTATTGCG
TCCAACATTGGTGGCAAACAGGCCCTGGAAACCGTTCAGGCGCTGCTCCCGGTGCTGTGCCAGGCCCATG
GGCTAACCCCGGAACAGGTGGTTGCCATTGCCTCCAACAATGGTGGCAAGCAGGCCCTGGAAACGGTTCA
GCGTCTGCTTCCGGTGCTGTGCCAGGCCCATGGGCTTACCCCGCAGCAAGTTGTTGCTATCGCCAGCAAT
ATTGGTGGCAAACAGGCTCTGGAAACGGTGCAGCGCCTGCTACCGGTGCTGTGCCAGGCTCATGGTTTAA
CCCCGCAGCAGGTGGTTGCGATTGCCTCCAACAACGGTGGCAAGCAGGCGCTGGAAACTGTTCAGCGTCT
GCTCCCGGTGCTGTGCCAGGCTCACGGCCTGACCCCGCAGCAAGTGGTGGCTATCGCCTCCAACGGTGGT
GGTCGCCCGGCTCTGGAAAGCATTGTGGCGCAGCTGAGCCGTCCAGACCCGGCCCTGGCGGCTCTGACCA
ATGATCACCTGGTGGCCCTGGCCTGCCTGGGTGGCCGTCCGGCTCTGGATGCCGTGAAGAAAGGTCTGGG
CGGATCCGGCAGCTACGCCCTGGGTCCGTATCAGATTAGCGCCCCGCAGCTGCCAGCTTACAATGGTCAG
ACCGTGGGTACCTTCTACTATGTGAACGACGCGGGCGGTCTGGAGAGCAAGGTGTTTAGCAGCGGCGGTC
CAACCCCGTACCCAAACTATGCCAATGCCGGTCATGTGGAGGGTCAGAGCGCCCTGTTCATGCGTGATAA
CGGCATCAGCGAGGGTCTGGTGTTCCACAACAACCCGGAAGGCACCTGCGGTTTTTGCGTGAACATGACC
GAGACCCTGCTGCCGGAAAACGCGAAAATGACCGTGGTGCCGCCGGAAGGTTCTGGCGGCTCAACTAATC
TGAGCGACATCATTGAGAAGGAGACTGGGAAACAGCTGGTCATTCAGGAGTCCATCCTGATGCTGCCTGA
GGAGGTGGAGGAAGTGATCGGCAACAAGCCAGAGTCTGACATCCTGGTGCACACCGCCTACGACGAGTCC
ACAGATGAGAATGTGATGCTGCTGACCTCTGACGCCCCCGAGTATAAGCCTTGGGCCCTGGTCATCCAGG
ATTCTAACGGCGAGAATAAGATCAAGATGCTGTGATAAGGGGTCTTTGTCCTCTGTACTGTCTCTCTCCT
TGCCCCTAACCCAAAAAGCTTCATTTTTCTGTGTAGGCTGCACAAGAGCCTTGATTGAAGATATATTCTT
TCTGAACAGTATTTAAGGTTTCCAATAAAATGTACACCCCTCAGAACTTCTGAGGCGGAAAGAACCAGCT
GGGGCTCTAGGGGGTATCCCC
[124 nt withheld, positions 4082-4205]
C
[91 nt withheld, positions 4207-4297]
A
[49 nt withheld, positions 4299-4347]
CCTTTGACGTTGGAGTCCACGTTCTTT
[37 nt withheld, positions 4375-4411]
ACCCTATCTCGGTCTATTCTTTTGATTTATAAGGGATTTTGCCGATTTCGGCCTATTGGTTAAAAAATGA
GCTGATTTAACAAAAATTTAACGCGAATTAATTCTGTGGAATGTGTGTCAGTTAGGGTGTGGAAAGTCCC
CAGGCTCCCCAGCAGGCAGAAGTATGCAAAGCATGCATCTCAATTAGTCAGCAACCAGGTGTGGAAAGTC
CCCAGGCTCCCCAGCAGGCAGAAGTATGCAAAGCATGCATCTCAATTAGTCAGCAACCATAGTCCCGCCC
CTAACTCCGCCCATCCCGCCCCTAACTCCGCCCAGTTCCGCCCATTCTCCGCCCCATGGCTGACTAATTT
TTTTTATTTATGCAGAGGCCGAGGCCGCCTCTGCCTCTGAGCTATTCCAGAAGTAGTGAGGAGGCTTTTT
TGGAGGCCTAGGCTTTTGCAAAAAGCTCCCGGGAGCTTGTATATCCATTTTCGGATCTGATCAGCACGTG
TTGACAATTAATCATCGGCATAGTATATCGGCATAGTATAATACGACAAGGTGAGGAACTAAACCATGGC
CAAGCCTTTGTCTCAAGAAGAATCCACCCTCATTGAAAGAGCAACGGCTACAATCAACAGCATCCCCATC
TCTGAAGACTACAGCGTCGCCAGCGCAGCTCTCTCTAGCGACGGCCGCATCTTCACTGGTGTCAATGTAT
ATCATTTTACTGGGGGACCTTGTGCAGAACTCGTGGTGCTGGGCACTGCTGCTGCTGCGGCAGCTGGCAA
CCTGACTTGTATCGTCGCGATCGGAAATGAGAACAGGGGCATCTTGAGCCCCTGCGGACGGTGCCGACAG
GTGCTTCTCGATCTGCATCCTGGGATCAAAGCCATAGTGAAGGACAGTGATGGACAGCCGACGGCAGTTG
GGATTCGTGAATTGCTGCCCTCTGGTTATGTGTGGGAGGGCTAAGCACTTCGTGGCCGAGGAGCAGGACT
GACACGTGCTACGAGATTTCGATTCCACCGCCGCCTTCTATGAAAGGTTGGGCTTCGGAATCGTTTTCCG
GGACGCCGGCTGGATGATCCTCCAGCGCGGGGATCTCATGCTGGAGTTCTTCGCCCACCCCAACTTGTTT
ATTGCAGCTTATAATGGTTACAAATAAAGCAATAGCATCACAAATTTCACAAATAAAGCATTTTTTTCAC
TGCATTCTAGTTGTGGTTTGTCCAAACTCATCAATGTATCTTATCATGTCTGTATACCGTCGACCTCTAG
CTAGAGCTTGGCGTAATCATGGTCATAGCTGTTTCCTGTGTGAAATTGTTATCCGCTCACAATTCCACAC
AACATACGAGCCGGAAGCATAAAGTGTAAAGCCTGGGGTGCCTAATGAGTGAGCTAACTCACATTAATTG
CGTTGCGCTCACTGCCCGCTTTCCAGTCGGGAAACCTGTCGTGCCAGCTGCATTAATGAATCGGCCAACG
CGCGGGGAGAGGCGGTTTGCGTATTGGGCGCTCTTCCGCTTCCTCGCTCACTGACTCGCTGCGCTCGGTC
GTTCGGCTGCGGCGAGCGGTATCAGCTCACTCAAAGGCGGTAATACGGTTATCCACAGAATCAGGGGATA
ACGCAGGAAAGAACATGTGAGCAAAAGGCCAGCAAAAGGCCAGGAACCGTAAAAAGGCCGCGTTGCTGGC
GTTTTTCCATAGGCTCCGCCCCCCTGACGAGCATCACAAAAATCGACGCTCAAGTCAGAGGTGGCGAAAC
CCGACAGGACTATAAAGATACCAGGCGTTTCCCCCTGGAAGCTCCCTCGTGCGCTCTCCTGTTCCGACCC
TGCCGCTTACCGGATACCTGTCCGCCTTTCTCCCTTCGGGAAGCGTGGCGCTTTCTCATAGCTCACGCTG
TAGGTATCTCAGTTCGGTGTAGGTCGTTCGCTCCAAGCTGGGCTGTGTGCACGAACCCCCCGTTCAGCCC
GACCGCTGCGCCTTATCCGGTAACTATCGTCTTGAGTCCAACCCGGTAAGACACGACTTATCGCCACTGG
CAGCAGCCACTGGTAACAGGATTAGCAGAGCGAGGTATGTAGGCGGTGCTACAGAGTTCTTGAAGTGGTG
GCCTAACTACGGCTACACTAGAAGAACAGTATTTGGTATCTGCGCTCTGCTGAAGCCAGTTACCTTCGGA
AAAAGAGTTGGTAGCTCTTGATCCGGCAAACAAACCACCGCTGGTAGCGGTGGTTTTTTTGTTTGCAAGC
AGCAGATTACGCGCAGAAAAAAAGGATCTCAAGAAGATCCTTTGATCTTTTCTACGGGGTCTGACGCTCA
GTGGAACGAAAACTCACGTTAAGGGATTTTGGTCATGAGATTATCAAAAAGGATCTTCACCTAGATCCTT
TTAAATTAAAAATGAAGTTTTAAATCAATCTAAAGTATATATGAGTAAACTTGGTCTGACAGTTACCAAT
GTTTAATCAGTGAGGCACCTATCTCAGCGATCTGTCTATTTCGTTCATCCATAGTTGCCTGACTCCCCGT
CGTGTAGATAACTACGATACGGGAGGGCTTACCATCTGGCCCCAGTGCTGCAATGATACCGCGAGACCCA
CGCTCACCGGCTCCAGATTTATCAGCAATAAACCAGCCAGCCGGAAGGGCCGAGCGCAGAAGTGGTCCTG
CAACTTTATCCGCCTCCATCCAGTCTATTAATTGTTGCCGGGAAGCTAGAGTAAGTAGTTCGCCAGTTAA
TAGTTTGCGCAACGTTGTTGCCATTGCTACAGGCATCGTGGTGTCACGCTCGTCGTTTGGTATGGCTTCA
TTCAGCTCCGGTTCCCAACGATCAAGGCGAGTTACATGATCCCCCATGTTGTGCAAAAAAGCGGTTAGCT
CCTTCGGTCCTCCGATCGTTGTCAGAAGTAAGTTGGCCGCAGTGTTATCACTCATGGTTATGGCAGCACT
GCATAATTCTCTTACTGTCATGCCATCCGTAAGATGCTTTTCTGTGACTGGTGAGTACTCAACCAAGTCA
TTCTGAGAATAGTGTATGCGGCGACCGAGTTGCTCTTGCCCGGCGTCAATACGGGATAATACCGCGCCAC
ATAGCAGAACTTTAAAAGTGCTCATCATTGGAAAACGTTCTTCGGGGCGAAAACTCTCAAGGATCTTACC
GCTGTTGAGATCCAGTTCGATGTAACCCACTCGTGCACCCAACTGATCTTCAGCATCTTTTACTTTCACC
AGCGTTTCTGGGTGAGCAAAAACAGGAAGGCAAAATGCCGCAAAAAAGGGAATAAGGGCGACACGGAAAT
GTTGAATACTCATACTCTTCCTTTTTCAATATTATTGAAGCATTTATCAGGGTTATTGTCTCATGAGCGG
ATACATATTTGAATGTATTTAGAAAAATAAACAAATAGGGGTTCCGCGCACATTTCCCCGAAAAGTGCCA
CCTGACGTC
Features (pLannotate 1.2.2; 26 found; start..end, strand, type, name):
     28..80      -  misc_feature   bom (fragment): basis of mobility region from pBR322
    235..614     +  enhancer       CMV enhancer: human cytomegalovirus immediate early enhancer
    615..818     +  promoter       CMV promoter: human cytomegalovirus (CMV) immediate early promoter
    814..847     +  LTR            5' LTR (truncated) (fragment): truncated 5' long terminal repeat (LTR) from HIV-1
    863..881     +  promoter       T7 promoter: promoter for bacteriophage T7 RNA polymerase
    910..993     +  CDS            COX8A (fragment): COX8A_HUMAN - Also known as COX8, COX8L. Experimental evidence at protein level: Swiss-Prot protein existence level 1. Component of the cytochrome c oxidase, the last enzyme in the mitochondrial electron transport chain which drives oxidative phosphorylation. The respiratory chain contains 3 multisubunit complexes succinate dehydrogenase (complex II, CII), ubiquinol- cytochrome c oxidoreductase (cytochrome b-c1 complex, complex III, CIII) and cytochrome c oxidase (complex IV, CIV), that cooperate to transfer electrons derived from NADH and succinate to molecular oxygen, creating an electrochem
    994..1059    +  CDS            3xFLAG: three tandem FLAG® epitope tags, followed by an enterokinase cleavage site
   1072..1578    +  CDS            avrBs3 (fragment): AVRB3_XANEU - Experimental evidence at protein level: Swiss-Prot protein existence level 1. Avirulence protein. Acts as a transcription factor in C.annuum plants. In susceptible plants lacking the Bs3 resistance gene induces expression of a number of genes, including genes homologous to a family of auxin-induced genes, alpha-expansin genes, pectate lyase, anthocyanidin glucoside rhamnosyl transferase and at least one transcription factor, UPA20. Their expression leads to plant hypertrophy in mesophyll cells, probably mainly mediated by UPA20 (PubMed:17962565). In resistant plants induces the h
   3169..3288    +  CDS            avrBs3 (fragment): AVRB3_XANEU - Experimental evidence at protein level: Swiss-Prot protein existence level 1. Avirulence protein. Acts as a transcription factor in C.annuum plants. In susceptible plants lacking the Bs3 resistance gene induces expression of a number of genes, including genes homologous to a family of auxin-induced genes, alpha-expansin genes, pectate lyase, anthocyanidin glucoside rhamnosyl transferase and at least one transcription factor, UPA20. Their expression leads to plant hypertrophy in mesophyll cells, probably mainly mediated by UPA20 (PubMed:17962565). In resistant plants induces the h
   3289..3624    +  CDS            dddA (fragment): DDDA_BURC1 - Experimental evidence at protein level: Swiss-Prot protein existence level 1. Toxic component of a toxin-immunity protein module, which functions as a cellular contact-dependent growth inhibition (CDI) system. CDI modules allow bacteria to communicate with and inhibit the growth of closely related neighboring bacteria in a contact-dependent fashion. Bacteria that have this module inhibit or kill bacteria without it, giving them a growth advantage. Probably specifically inhibited by cognate immunity protein DddI (Probable). The C-terminal 163 residue fragment has double-stranded DN
   3634..3882    +  CDS            UGI: UNGI_BPPB2 - Experimental evidence at protein level: Swiss-Prot protein existence level 1. This protein binds specifically and reversibly to the host uracil-DNA glycosylase, preventing removal of uracil residues from PBS2 DNA by the host uracil-excision repair system. From Bacillus phage PBS2 (Bacteriophage PBS2).
   4040..4061    +  promoter       SV40 promoter (fragment): SV40 enhancer and early promoter
   4082..4510    +  rep_origin     f1 ori (sequence partly withheld): f1 bacteriophage origin of replication; arrow indicates direction of (+) strand synthesis
   4524..4853    +  promoter       SV40 promoter: SV40 enhancer and early promoter
   4901..4948    +  promoter       EM7 promoter: synthetic bacterial promoter&nbsp
   4967..5365    +  CDS            BSD: blasticidin S deaminase; Aspergillus terreus BSD; confers resistance to blasticidin
   5366..5393    +  CDS            BleoR (fragment): antibiotic-binding protein; Sh ble from Streptoalloteichus hindustanus; confers resistance to bleomycin, phleomycin, and Zeocin™
   5403..5528    +  CDS            ble (fragment): BLE_KLEPN - Experimental evidence at protein level: Swiss-Prot protein existence level 1. Binding protein with a strong affinity to the bleomycin family of antibiotics. Binds to CL990; an antimitotic-antibiotic compound. From Klebsiella pneumoniae.
   5523..5644    +  polyA_signal   SV40 poly(A) signal: SV40 polyadenylation signal
   5717..5733    -  protein_bind   lac operator: The lac repressor binds to the lac operator to inhibit transcription in E. coli. This inhibition can be relieved by adding lactose or isopropyl-β-D-thiogalactopyranoside (IPTG). lac repressor encoded by lacI
   5741..5771    -  promoter       lac promoter: promoter for the E. coli lac operon
   5786..5807    -  protein_bind   CAP binding site: CAP binding activates transcription in the presence of cAMP. E. coli catabolite activator protein
   5820..5912    -  CDS            lacI (fragment): lac repressor; lacI; The lac repressor binds to the lac operator to inhibit transcription in E. coli. This inhibition can be relieved by adding lactose or isopropyl-β-D-thiogalactopyranoside (IPTG).
   6095..6683    -  rep_origin     ori: high-copy-number ColE1/pMB1/pBR322/pUC origin of replication
   6854..7714    -  CDS            AmpR: β-lactamase; bla; confers resistance to ampicillin, carbenicillin, and related antibiotics
   7715..7819    -  promoter       AmpR promoter: bla
