[The description below was written by a language model from this plasmid's Addgene catalogue record and pLannotate feature annotations shown in this document.]
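Description:
ND4-DdCBE-right side TALE is a 7,850-nt pCMV-based mammalian expression plasmid encoding one half of a split, TALE-guided mitochondrial cytosine base editor (DdCBE) directed at the mitochondrial ND4 gene. It is maintained in E. coli through a high-copy ColE1/pUC-type origin and selected with ampicillin via the AmpR β-lactamase gene. An f1 origin is also present. The backbone additionally carries an SV40 promoter/EM7 promoter cassette driving the blasticidin S deaminase gene, followed by short bleomycin-resistance gene fragments and an SV40 polyadenylation signal, which could in principle allow blasticidin selection in mammalian cells, although the record does not state that this is an intended use.

The payload is a single fusion reading frame under the CMV immediate-early enhancer and promoter, with a T7 promoter just upstream of the coding region. It begins with the COX8A mitochondrial targeting sequence, which directs import of the protein into the mitochondrial matrix, followed by a 3xFLAG epitope for detection. Next comes the right-side TALE DNA-binding array. The feature table only recognises its flanking AvrBs3-derived N- and C-terminal portions, leaving the central repeat region unannotated. The TALE is fused to the N-terminal half of the DddA double-stranded-DNA cytidine deaminase toxin domain split at G1397, and then to a uracil glycosylase inhibitor (UGI) that protects the resulting uracil from excision. The insert name also lists an ATP5B 3'UTR, which is not annotated in the table.

On its own the DddA half is inactive. Co-expression with the partner left-side TALE construct carrying the complementary half reconstitutes deaminase activity at the ND4 target, enabling CRISPR-free C•G-to-T•A editing of mitochondrial DNA.
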