Addgene plasmid #157843: ND4-DdCBE-right side TALE
Purpose: expresses right-side TALE–DddAtox half ND4-DdCBE in mammalian cells
Depositing lab: David Liu. Depositing organization: Broad Institute. Publication: A bacterial cytidine deaminase toxin enables CRISPR-free mitochondrial base editing. Mok BY, de Moraes MH, Zeng J, Bosch DE, Kotrys AV, Raguram A, Hsu F, Radey MC, Peterson SB, Mootha VK, Mougous JD, Liu DR. Nature. 2020 Jul 8. pii: 10.1038/s41586-020-2477-4. doi: 10.1038/s41586-020-2477-4. PubMed 32641830.
Backbone
  Vector backbone: pCMV
  Vector type: Mammalian Expression
Growth in bacteria
  Bacterial resistance: Ampicillin, 100 μg/mL
  Growth temperature: 37°C
  Growth strain: Mach1
  Copy number: Unknown
Gene/Insert
  Gene/Insert name: COX8A MTS–3xFLAG–ND4 right TALE–G1397 DddA-N–UGI–ATP5B 3'UTR
Terms and licenses: Academic/Nonprofit Terms; Industry Terms: Not Available to Industry
How to cite: ND4-DdCBE-right side TALE was a gift from David Liu (Addgene plasmid # 157843 ; http://n2t.net/addgene:157843 ; RRID:Addgene_157843)
